>Addgene plasmid #14728 | pCGN R-Ras 38V | addgene partial sequence | sequence record 21261 | 14728 with CMV-F
TTAGCAGAGCTCGTTAGTGAACCGTCAGATCGCCTGGAGACGCCATCCACGCTGTTTTGACCTCCATAGA
AGACACCGGGACCGATCCAGCCTCCGGGGGATCTTGGTGGCGTGAAACTCCCGCACCTCTTCGGCCAGCG
CCTTGTAGAAGCGCGTATGGCTTCTAGCTATCCTTATGACGTGCCTGACTATGCCAGCCTGGGAGGACCT
TCTAGCGGATCCCATATGAGCTCTGGTGCTGCTTCCGGTACAGGTCGTGGTCGTCCACGTGGTGGAGGTC
CAGGTCCCGGGGACCCTCCGCCTAGCGAGACACACAAGCTTGTGGTCGTGGGTGGTGTCGGCGTGGGCAA
GAGCGCGCTGACCATCCAGTTCATCCAGTCCTACTTCGTGTCTGACTACGACCCCACTATTGAGGACTCC
TACACGAAGATCTGCAGTGTGGATGGCATCCCAGCCCGGCTGGACATCCTGGACACCGCGGGCCAGGAAG
AGTTCGGGGCCATGAGAGAGCAGTACATGCGTGCTGGCCACGGCTTCCTGCTGGTGTTCGCCATTAATGA
CCGGCAGAGTTTCAACGAGGTGGGCAAGCTCTTCACGCAGATTCTGCGGGTCAAGGACCGCGACGACTTC
CCCGTTGTGTTGGTCGGGAACAAGGCAGATCTGGAGTCACAGCGCCAGGTCCCCCGATCAGAAGCCTCTG
CCTTCGGCGCCTCCCACCACGTGGCCTACTTTGANGCCTCGGCAAACTGCGTCTCANCGTGGACGAGCTT
TGANCANCTGT
