[The description below was written by a language model from this plasmid's Addgene catalogue record.]
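Description:
pCGN R-Ras 38V is a mammalian expression plasmid built on the pCGN backbone (about 7.5 kb without insert) that carries a roughly 680 bp human R-Ras (RRAS) coding sequence bearing the 38V substitution. The insert was placed by restriction cloning into a BamHI site that is retained at both ends, so the fragment is non-directional in principle and can be excised again with the same enzyme. The backbone supplies an N-terminal HA epitope tag, so the protein is produced as an HA–R-Ras fusion that can be detected or immunoprecipitated with anti-HA antibodies without needing an R-Ras-specific reagent. The record does not explicitly name the promoter, although the listed CMV forward sequencing primer suggests that a CMV promoter lies upstream of the tagged open reading frame.

In bacteria the plasmid is maintained as a high-copy replicon under ampicillin selection. In mammalian cells a hygromycin resistance marker allows selection of stably transfected populations, in addition to use in transient transfection. Position 38 of R-Ras corresponds to codon 12 of the classical Ras proteins, and a valine substitution there is generally understood to impair GTP hydrolysis and give a constitutively active, GTP-bound GTPase. The record itself gives only the mutation and not its functional consequence. The construct belongs to a set of mammalian expression vectors for Ras family proteins made to analyse their function, and it would typically be used to study signalling and cellular phenotypes driven by this R-Ras mutant. No feature table was supplied, so other backbone elements cannot be described.
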