Addgene plasmid #14728: pCGN R-Ras 38V
Depositing lab: Adrienne Cox. Depositing organization: University of North Carolina at Chapel Hill. Publication: Mammalian expression vectors for Ras family proteins: generation and use of expression constructs to analyze Ras family function. Fiordalisi JJ, Johnson RL 2nd, Ulku AS, Der CJ, Cox AD. Methods Enzymol. 2001;332:3-36. doi: 10.1016/s0076-6879(01)32189-4. PubMed 11305105.
Backbone
  Vector backbone: pCGN
  Backbone size w/o insert (bp): 7500
  Vector type: Mammalian Expression
  Selectable markers: Hygromycin
Growth in bacteria
  Bacterial resistance: Ampicillin, 100 μg/mL
  Growth temperature: 37°C
  Growth strain: DH5alpha
  Copy number: High Copy
Gene/Insert
  Gene/Insert name: R-ras
  Species: H. sapiens (human)
  Insert size (bp): 680
  Mutation: 38V
  Entrez Gene: RRAS (a.k.a. R-Ras)
  Tag / fusion protein: HA (N terminal on backbone)
  Cloning method: Restriction Enzyme; 5′ cloning site BamHI (not destroyed); 3′ cloning site BamHI (not destroyed)
  Sequencing primers: 5′ CMV-F
Terms and licenses: Academic/Nonprofit Terms; Industry Terms: Not Available to Industry
How to cite: pCGN R-Ras 38V was a gift from Adrienne Cox (Addgene plasmid # 14728 ; http://n2t.net/addgene:14728 ; RRID:Addgene_14728)
